Addgene plasmid #82788: pDONR223_SMAD4_p.D493N
Purpose: Gateway Donor vector containing SMAD4, part of the Target Accelerator Plasmid Collection.
Depositing lab: Jesse Boehm & Matthew Meyerson & David Root. Depositing organization: Broad Institute. Publication: High-throughput Phenotyping of Lung Cancer Somatic Mutations. Berger AH, Brooks AN, Wu X, Shrestha Y, Chouinard C, Piccioni F, Bagul M, Kamburov A, Imielinski M, Hogstrom L, Zhu C, Yang X, Pantel S, Sakai R, Watson J, Kaplan N, Campbell JD, Singh S, Root DE, Narayan R, Natoli T, Lahr DL, Tirosh I, Tamayo P, Getz G, Wong B, Doench J, Subramanian A, Golub TR, Meyerson M, Boehm JS. Cancer Cell. 2016 Aug 8;30(2):214-28. doi: 10.1016/j.ccell.2016.06.022. Epub 2016 Jul 28. PubMed 27478040.
Backbone
  Vector backbone: pDONR223
  Backbone manufacturer: Invitrogen
  Vector type: Gateway Entry vector
Growth in bacteria
  Bacterial resistance: Spectinomycin, 50 μg/mL
  Growth temperature: 37°C
  Growth strain: DH5alpha
  Copy number: High Copy
Gene/Insert
  Gene/Insert name: SMAD4 (alt name: NM_005359)
  Species: H. sapiens (human)
  Mutation: D493N
  Entrez Gene: SMAD4 (a.k.a. DPC4, JIP, MADH4, MYHRS)
  Promoter: None
  Cloning method: Gateway Cloning
  Sequencing primers: 5′ M13pUC-fwd; 3′ M13-Rev
Terms and licenses: Academic/Nonprofit Terms; Industry Terms: Not Available to Industry
Depositor comments: CLOSED (stop codon immediately follows insert)
How to cite: pDONR223_SMAD4_p.D493N was a gift from Jesse Boehm & Matthew Meyerson & David Root (Addgene plasmid # 82788 ; http://n2t.net/addgene:82788 ; RRID:Addgene_82788)
