[The description below was written by a language model from this plasmid's Addgene catalogue record and pLannotate feature annotations shown in this document.]
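Description:
pDONR223_SMAD4_p.D493N is a Gateway entry clone built on the Invitrogen pDONR223 backbone. It carries the human SMAD4 open reading frame (reference transcript NM_005359) with the missense substitution D493N. The sequenced plasmid is 4,449 nt. It replicates in E. coli from a high-copy ColE1/pUC-type origin and is selected with spectinomycin through the aadA (SmR) aminoglycoside adenylyltransferase gene. This gene lies downstream of a class 1 integron Pc promoter fragment and a short remnant of a gentamicin resistance gene.

The SMAD4 coding sequence is flanked on both sides by attL-type recombination sites, both labelled attL3 by the annotation software. LR Clonase can therefore transfer the insert into any compatible Gateway destination vector. The record lists no promoter for the insert, so the plasmid is a shuttle and storage vector, and expression depends on the destination vector chosen. A T7 promoter sits just outside the downstream att site in reverse orientation, and rrnB T1 and T2 terminators lie upstream of the cassette, where they insulate it from read-through transcription. Small lacI and lacZα fragments are backbone remnants. The clone is "closed": a stop codon immediately follows the ORF, so the protein would be made with a native C-terminus and cannot be fused to C-terminal tags supplied by a destination vector.

The construct belongs to the Target Accelerator Plasmid Collection, a set of wild-type and mutant alleles assembled for high-throughput functional phenotyping of somatic mutations found in lung cancer. It would typically be recombined into an expression vector to compare the D493N variant with wild-type SMAD4, a central mediator of TGF-β/BMP signalling.
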