Features (pLannotate 1.2.2; 12 found; start..end, strand, type, name):
    121..213     +  CDS            lacI (fragment): lac repressor; lacI; The lac repressor binds to the lac operator to inhibit transcription in E. coli. This inhibition can be relieved by adding lactose or isopropyl-β-D-thiogalactopyranoside (IPTG).
    268..295     -  terminator     rrnB T2 terminator: transcription terminator T2 from the E. coli rrnB gene
    427..470     +  terminator     rrnB T1 terminator: Escherichia coli rrnB; transcription terminator T1 from the E. coli rrnB gene
    517..553     -  CDS            lacZα (fragment): LacZα fragment of β-galactosidase; lacZ fragment
    570..665     +  protein_bind   attL3: mutant version of attL; recombination site for the Gateway® LR reaction LR Clonase™
    668..2323    +  CDS            SMAD4: SMAD4_HUMAN - Also known as DPC4, MADH4. Experimental evidence at protein level: Swiss-Prot protein existence level 1. In muscle physiology, plays a central role in the balance between atrophy and hypertrophy. When recruited by MSTN, promotes atrophy response via phosphorylated SMAD2/4. MSTN decrease causes SMAD4 release and subsequent recruitment by the BMP pathway to promote hypertrophy via phosphorylated SMAD1/5/8. Acts synergistically with SMAD1 and YY1 in bone morphogenetic protein (BMP)-mediated cardiac- specific gene expression. Binds to SMAD binding elements (SBEs) (5'- GTCT/AGAC-3') w
   2331..2426    -  protein_bind   attL3: mutant version of attL; recombination site for the Gateway® LR reaction LR Clonase™
   2445..2463    -  promoter       T7 promoter: promoter for bacteriophage T7 RNA polymerase
   2653..2676    +  promoter       Pc promoter (fragment): intI1 (promoter lies within the coding sequence); class 1 integron promoter
   2852..2908    +  CDS            GmR (fragment): gentamycin acetyltransferase; aacC1; confers resistance to gentamycin
   2915..3706    +  CDS            SmR: aminoglycoside adenylyltransferase (Murphy, 1985); aadA; confers resistance to spectinomycin and streptomycin
   3799..4387    +  rep_origin     ori: high-copy-number ColE1/pMB1/pBR322/pUC origin of replication
>Addgene plasmid #82788 | pDONR223_SMAD4_p.D493N | addgene full sequence | sequence record 161895 | Addgene NGS result
CTTTCCTGCGTTATCCCCTGATTCTGTGGATAACCGTATTACCGCCTTTGAGTGAGCTGATACCGCTCGC
CGCAGCCGAACGACCGAGCGCAGCGAGTCAGTGAGCGAGGAAGCGGAAGAGCGCCCAATACGCAAACCGC
CTCTCCCCGCGCGTTGGCCGATTCATTAATGCAGCTGGCACGACAGGTTTCCCGACTGGAAAGCGGGCAG
TGAGCGCAACGCAATTAATACGCGTACCGCTAGCCAGGAAGAGTTTGTAGAAACGCAAAAAGGCCATCCG
TCAGGATGGCCTTCTGCTTAGTTTGATGCCTGGCAGTTTATGGCGGGCGTCCTGCCCGCCACCCTCCGGG
CCGTTGCTTCACAACGTTCAAATCCGCTCCCGGCGGATTTGTCCTACTCAGGAGAGCGTTCACCGACAAA
CAACAGATAAAACGAAAGGCCCAGTCTTCCGACTGAGCCTTTCGTTTTATTTGATGCCTGGCAGTTCCCT
ACTCTCGCGTTAACGCTAGCATGGATGTTTTCCCAGTCACGACGTTGTAAAACGACGGCCAGTCTTAAGC
TCGGGCCCCAAATAATGATTTTATTTTGACTGATAGTGACCTGTTCGTTGCAACAAATTGATGAGCAATG
CTTTTTTATAATGCCAACTTTGTACAAAAAAGTTGGCATGGACAATATGTCTATTACGAATACACCAACA
AGTAATGATGCCTGTCTGAGCATTGTGCATAGTTTGATGTGCCATAGACAAGGTGGAGAGAGTGAAACAT
TTGCAAAAAGAGCAATTGAAAGTTTGGTAAAGAAGCTGAAGGAGAAAAAAGATGAATTGGATTCTTTAAT
AACAGCTATAACTACAAATGGAGCTCATCCTAGTAAATGTGTTACCATACAGAGAACATTGGATGGGAGG
CTTCAGGTGGCTGGTCGGAAAGGATTTCCTCATGTGATCTATGCCCGTCTCTGGAGGTGGCCTGATCTTC
ACAAAAATGAACTAAAACATGTTAAATATTGTCAGTATGCGTTTGACTTAAAATGTGATAGTGTCTGTGT
GAATCCATATCACTACGAACGAGTTGTATCACCTGGAATTGATCTCTCAGGATTAACACTGCAGAGTAAT
GCTCCATCAAGTATGATGGTGAAGGATGAATATGTGCATGACTTTGAGGGACAGCCATCGTTGTCCACTG
AAGGACATTCAATTCAAACCATCCAGCATCCACCAAGTAATCGTGCATCGACAGAGACATACAGCACCCC
AGCTCTGTTAGCCCCATCTGAGTCTAATGCTACCAGCACTGCCAACTTTCCCAACATTCCTGTGGCTTCC
ACAAGTCAGCCTGCCAGTATACTGGGGGGCAGCCATAGTGAAGGACTGTTGCAGATAGCATCAGGGCCTC
AGCCAGGACAGCAGCAGAATGGATTTACTGGTCAGCCAGCTACTTACCATCATAACAGCACTACCACCTG
GACTGGAAGTAGGACTGCACCATACACACCTAATTTGCCTCACCACCAAAACGGCCATCTTCAGCACCAC
CCGCCTATGCCGCCCCATCCCGGACATTACTGGCCTGTTCACAATGAGCTTGCATTCCAGCCTCCCATTT
CCAATCATCCTGCTCCTGAGTATTGGTGTTCCATTGCTTACTTTGAAATGGATGTTCAGGTAGGAGAGAC
ATTTAAGGTTCCTTCAAGCTGCCCTATTGTTACTGTTGATGGATACGTGGACCCTTCTGGAGGAGATCGC
TTTTGTTTGGGTCAACTCTCCAATGTCCACAGGACAGAAGCCATTGAGAGAGCAAGGTTGCACATAGGCA
AAGGTGTGCAGTTGGAATGTAAAGGTGAAGGTGATGTTTGGGTCAGGTGCCTTAGTGACCACGCGGTCTT
TGTACAGAGTTACTACTTAGACAGAGAAGCTGGGCGTGCACCTGGAGATGCTGTTCATAAGATCTACCCA
AGTGCATATATAAAGGTCTTTGATTTGCGTCAGTGTCATCGACAGATGCAGCAGCAGGCGGCTACTGCAC
AAGCTGCAGCAGCTGCCCAGGCAGCAGCCGTGGCAGGAAACATCCCTGGCCCAGGATCAGTAGGTGGAAT
AGCTCCAGCTATCAGTCTGTCAGCTGCTGCTGGAATTGGTGTTAATGACCTTCGTCGCTTATGCATACTC
AGGATGAGTTTTGTGAAAGGCTGGGGACCGGATTACCCAAGACAGAGCATCAAAGAAACACCTTGCTGGA
TTGAAATTCACTTACACCGGGCCCTCCAGCTCCTAGACGAAGTACTTCATACCATGCCGATTGCAGACCC
ACAACCTTTAGACTGATTGCCAACTTTCTTGTACAAAGTTGGCATTATAAGAAAGCATTGCTTATCAATT
TGTTGCAACGAACAGGTCACTATCAGTCAAAATAAAATCATTATTTGCCATCCAGCTGATATCCCCTATA
GTGAGTCGTATTACATGGTCATAGCTGTTTCCTGGCAGCTCTGGCCCGTGTCTCAAAATCTCTGATGTTA
CATTGCACAAGATAAAAATATATCATCATGCCTCCTCTAGACCAGCCAGGACAGAAATGCCTCGACTTCG
CTGCTACCCAAGGTTGCCGGGTGACGCACACCGTGGAAACGGATGAAGGCACGAACCCAGTGGACATAAG
CCTGTTCGGTTCGTAAGCTGTAATGCAAGTAGCGTATGCGCTCACGCAACTGGTCCAGAACCTTGACCGA
ACGCAGCGGTGGTAACGGCGCAGTGGCGGTTTTCATGGCTTGTTATGACTGTTTTTTTGGGGTACAGTCT
ATGCCTCGGGCATCCAAGCAGCAAGCGCGTTACGCCGTGGGTCGATGTTTGATGTTATGGAGCAGCAACG
ATGTTACGCAGCAGGGCAGTCGCCCTAAAACAAAGTTAAACATTATGAGGGAAGCGGTGATCGCCGAAGT
ATCGACTCAACTATCAGAGGTAGTTGGCGTCATCGAGCGCCATCTCGAACCGACGTTGCTGGCCGTACAT
TTGTACGGCTCCGCAGTGGATGGCGGCCTGAAGCCACACAGTGATATTGATTTGCTGGTTACGGTGACCG
TAAGGCTTGATGAAACAACGCGGCGAGCTTTGATCAACGACCTTTTGGAAACTTCGGCTTCCCCTGGAGA
GAGCGAGATTCTCCGCGCTGTAGAAGTCACCATTGTTGTGCACGACGACATCATTCCGTGGCGTTATCCA
GCTAAGCGCGAACTGCAATTTGGAGAATGGCAGCGCAATGACATTCTTGCAGGTATCTTCGAGCCAGCCA
CGATCGACATTGATCTGGCTATCTTGCTGACAAAAGCAAGAGAACATAGCGTTGCCTTGGTAGGTCCAGC
GGCGGAGGAACTCTTTGATCCGGTTCCTGAACAGGATCTATTTGAGGCGCTAAATGAAACCTTAACGCTA
TGGAACTCGCCGCCCGACTGGGCTGGCGATGAGCGAAATGTAGTGCTTACGTTGTCCCGCATTTGGTACA
GCGCAGTAACCGGCAAAATCGCGCCGAAGGATGTCGCTGCCGACTGGGCAATGGAGCGCCTGCCGGCCCA
GTATCAGCCCGTCATACTTGAAGCTAGACAGGCTTATCTTGGACAAGAAGAAGATCGCTTGGCCTCGCGC
GCAGATCAGTTGGAAGAATTTGTCCACTACGTGAAAGGCGAGATCACCAAGGTAGTCGGCAAATAACCCT
CGAGCCACCCATGACCAAAATCCCTTAACGTGAGTTACGCGTCGTTCCACTGAGCGTCAGACCCCGTAGA
AAAGATCAAAGGATCTTCTTGAGATCCTTTTTTTCTGCGCGTAATCTGCTGCTTGCAAACAAAAAAACCA
CCGCTACCAGCGGTGGTTTGTTTGCCGGATCAAGAGCTACCAACTCTTTTTCCGAAGGTAACTGGCTTCA
GCAGAGCGCAGATACCAAATACTGTTCTTCTAGTGTAGCCGTAGTTAGGCCACCACTTCAAGAACTCTGT
AGCACCGCCTACATACCTCGCTCTGCTAATCCTGTTACCAGTGGCTGCTGCCAGTGGCGATAAGTCGTGT
CTTACCGGGTTGGACTCAAGACGATAGTTACCGGATAAGGCGCAGCGGTCGGGCTGAACGGGGGGTTCGT
GCACACAGCCCAGCTTGGAGCGAACGACCTACACCGAACTGAGATACCTACAGCGTGAGCTATGAGAAAG
CGCCACGCTTCCCGAAGGGAGAAAGGCGGACAGGTATCCGGTAAGCGGCAGGGTCGGAACAGGAGAGCGC
ACGAGGGAGCTTCCAGGGGGAAACGCCTGGTATCTTTATAGTCCTGTCGGGTTTCGCCACCTCTGACTTG
AGCGTCGATTTTTGTGATGCTCGTCAGGGGGGCGGAGCCTATGGAAAAACGCCAGCAACGCGGCCTTTTT
ACGGTTCCTGGCCTTTTGCTGGCCTTTTGCTCACATGTT
