>Addgene plasmid #82788 | pDONR223_SMAD4_p.D493N | depositor partial sequence | sequence record 157514 | Insert sequence
ATGGACAATATGTCTATTACGAATACACCAACAAGTAATGATGCCTGTCTGAGCATTGTGCATAGTTTGA
TGTGCCATAGACAAGGTGGAGAGAGTGAAACATTTGCAAAAAGAGCAATTGAAAGTTTGGTAAAGAAGCT
GAAGGAGAAAAAAGATGAATTGGATTCTTTAATAACAGCTATAACTACAAATGGAGCTCATCCTAGTAAA
TGTGTTACCATACAGAGAACATTGGATGGGAGGCTTCAGGTGGCTGGTCGGAAAGGATTTCCTCATGTGA
TCTATGCCCGTCTCTGGAGGTGGCCTGATCTTCACAAAAATGAACTAAAACATGTTAAATATTGTCAGTA
TGCGTTTGACTTAAAATGTGATAGTGTCTGTGTGAATCCATATCACTACGAACGAGTTGTATCACCTGGA
ATTGATCTCTCAGGATTAACACTGCAGAGTAATGCTCCATCAAGTATGATGGTGAAGGATGAATATGTGC
ATGACTTTGAGGGACAGCCATCGTTGTCCACTGAAGGACATTCAATTCAAACCATCCAGCATCCACCAAG
TAATCGTGCATCGACAGAGACATACAGCACCCCAGCTCTGTTAGCCCCATCTGAGTCTAATGCTACCAGC
ACTGCCAACTTTCCCAACATTCCTGTGGCTTCCACAAGTCAGCCTGCCAGTATACTGGGGGGCAGCCATA
GTGAAGGACTGTTGCAGATAGCATCAGGGCCTCAGCCAGGACAGCAGCAGAATGGATTTACTGGTCAGCC
AGCTACTTACCATCATAACAGCACTACCACCTGGACTGGAAGTAGGACTGCACCATACACACCTAATTTG
CCTCACCACCAAAACGGCCATCTTCAGCACCACCCGCCTATGCCGCCCCATCCCGGACATTACTGGCCTG
TTCACAATGAGCTTGCATTCCAGCCTCCCATTTCCAATCATCCTGCTCCTGAGTATTGGTGTTCCATTGC
TTACTTTGAAATGGATGTTCAGGTAGGAGAGACATTTAAGGTTCCTTCAAGCTGCCCTATTGTTACTGTT
GATGGATACGTGGACCCTTCTGGAGGAGATCGCTTTTGTTTGGGTCAACTCTCCAATGTCCACAGGACAG
AAGCCATTGAGAGAGCAAGGTTGCACATAGGCAAAGGTGTGCAGTTGGAATGTAAAGGTGAAGGTGATGT
TTGGGTCAGGTGCCTTAGTGACCACGCGGTCTTTGTACAGAGTTACTACTTAGACAGAGAAGCTGGGCGT
GCACCTGGAGATGCTGTTCATAAGATCTACCCAAGTGCATATATAAAGGTCTTTGATTTGCGTCAGTGTC
ATCGACAGATGCAGCAGCAGGCGGCTACTGCACAAGCTGCAGCAGCTGCCCAGGCAGCAGCCGTGGCAGG
AAACATCCCTGGCCCAGGATCAGTAGGTGGAATAGCTCCAGCTATCAGTCTGTCAGCTGCTGCTGGAATT
GGTGTTAATGACCTTCGTCGCTTATGCATACTCAGGATGAGTTTTGTGAAAGGCTGGGGACCGGATTACC
CAAGACAGAGCATCAAAGAAACACCTTGCTGGATTGAAATTCACTTACACCGGGCCCTCCAGCTCCTAGA
CGAAGTACTTCATACCATGCCGATTGCAGACCCACAACCTTTAGACTGA
